Addgene plasmid #197479: 1GFP-His-GFP-TEV-cs-ATG3_H262Q
Purpose: Bacterial Expression of human ATG3 H262Q
Depositing lab: James Hurley. Depositing organization: University of California, Berkeley.
Backbone
  Vector backbone: 1GFP
  Vector type: Bacterial Expression
Growth in bacteria
  Bacterial resistance: Kanamycin, 50 μg/mL
  Growth temperature: 37°C
  Growth strain: DH5alpha
  Copy number: High Copy
Gene/Insert
  Gene/Insert name: ATG3
  Species: H. sapiens (human)
  Mutation: H262Q
  Entrez Gene: ATG3 (a.k.a. APG3, APG3-LIKE, APG3L, PC3-96, hApg3)
  Tag / fusion protein: His-GFP (N terminal on insert)
  Cloning method: Ligation Independent Cloning
Terms and licenses: Academic/Nonprofit Terms; Industry Terms: Not Available to Industry
How to cite: 1GFP-His-GFP-TEV-cs-ATG3_H262Q was a gift from James Hurley (Addgene plasmid # 197479 ; http://n2t.net/addgene:197479 ; RRID:Addgene_197479)
