[The description below was written by a language model from this plasmid's Addgene catalogue record and pLannotate feature annotations shown in this document.]
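Description:
1GFP-His-GFP-TEV-cs-ATG3_H262Q is a 7,027-nt bacterial expression plasmid built on the 1GFP backbone, a pET-style vector designed for ligation-independent cloning. It is propagated in E. coli through a ColE1/pMB1-type origin and selected with kanamycin via an aminoglycoside phosphotransferase gene. The catalogue lists it as high copy, although the annotation also detects the pBR322-derived bom and rop elements, the latter normally associated with copy-number restraint. An f1 origin is present as well. Fragments of the tetracycline resistance gene flanking the lacI region appear to be nonfunctional backbone remnants.

The payload is a T7 promoter with an adjacent lac operator and the phage T7 gene 10 ribosome binding site, driving a single fusion reading frame. This encodes an N-terminal 6xHis tag, a GFP (matched by the annotation tool to an EGFP-derived variant), a TEV protease cleavage site, and human ATG3 carrying the H262Q substitution. The plasmid-borne lacI gene supplies lac repressor, so expression stays off until IPTG induction in a host that provides T7 RNA polymerase, and a T7 terminator closes the unit. Short His-tag and solubility-tag fragments annotated downstream of ATG3 are probably vector remnants. The catalogue lists only the N-terminal His-GFP tag, and the record does not indicate that these downstream fragments are translated.

ATG3 is the E2-like enzyme that conjugates ATG8-family proteins to phosphatidylethanolamine during autophagy. The construct is intended for recombinant production of the H262Q mutant. The His tag allows affinity purification, GFP allows visual tracking of the fusion, and TEV cleavage can remove both tags. The record does not state the functional rationale for the mutation.
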