Features (pLannotate 1.2.2; 22 found; start..end, strand, type, name):
     12..440     +  rep_origin     f1 ori (sequence partly withheld): f1 bacteriophage origin of replication; arrow indicates direction of (+) strand synthesis
    494..551     +  promoter       AmpR promoter (fragment): bla
    560..1375    -  CDS            KanR: aminoglycoside phosphotransferase; aph(3')-Ia; confers resistance to kanamycin in bacteria or G418 (Geneticin®) in eukaryotes
   1497..2085    +  rep_origin     ori: high-copy-number ColE1/pMB1/pBR322/pUC origin of replication
   2271..2410    -  misc_feature   bom: basis of mobility region from pBR322
   2512..2703    -  CDS            rop: Rop protein, which maintains plasmids at low copy number; rop
   2720..3100    +  CDS            YPB1_ECOLX: Protein predicted: Swiss-Prot protein existence level 4. From Escherichia coli.
   3172..3463    -  CDS            TcR (fragment): tetracycline efflux protein; tet; confers resistance to tetracycline
   3478..3499    -  protein_bind   CAP binding site: CAP binding activates transcription in the presence of cAMP. E. coli catabolite activator protein
   3512..4594    -  CDS            lacI: lac repressor; lacI; The lac repressor binds to the lac operator to inhibit transcription in E. coli. This inhibition can be relieved by adding lactose or isopropyl-β-D-thiogalactopyranoside (IPTG).
   4595..4672    -  promoter       lacI promoter: lacI
   4680..4959    -  CDS            TcR (fragment): tetracycline efflux protein; tet; confers resistance to tetracycline
   4981..4999    +  promoter       T7 promoter: promoter for bacteriophage T7 RNA polymerase
   5000..5024    +  protein_bind   lac operator: The lac repressor binds to the lac operator to inhibit transcription in E. coli. This inhibition can be relieved by adding lactose or isopropyl-β-D-thiogalactopyranoside (IPTG). lac repressor encoded by lacI
   5039..5061    +  RBS            RBS: efficient ribosome binding site from bacteriophage T7 gene 10 (Olins and Rangwala, 1989)
   5080..5097    +  CDS            6xHis: 6xHis affinity tag
   5107..5820    +  CDS            SiriusGFP: enhanced GFP (EGFP) derivative that exhibits robust folding and enhanced photostability (Zhong et al., 2019) mammalian codon-optimized
   5830..5846    +  CDS            TEV site (fragment): tobacco etch virus (TEV) protease recognition and cleavage site
   5857..6798    +  CDS            ATG3: ATG3_HUMAN - Also known as APG3, APG3L. Experimental evidence at protein level: Swiss-Prot protein existence level 1. E2 conjugating enzyme required for the cytoplasm to vacuole transport (Cvt), autophagy, and mitochondrial homeostasis. Responsible for the E2-like covalent binding of phosphatidylethanolamine to the C- terminal Gly of ATG8-like proteins (GABARAP, GABARAPL1, GABARAPL2 or MAP1LC3A). The ATG12-ATG5 conjugate plays a role of an E3 and promotes the transfer of ATG8-like proteins from ATG3 to phosphatidylethanolamine (PE). This step is required for the membrane association of ATG8-li
   6871..6888    +  CDS            9xHis (fragment): 9xHis affinity tag
   6898..6947    +  CDS            SET1 (fragment): solubility-enhancement tag derived from T7 phage gene 10B
   6955..7002    +  terminator     T7 terminator: transcription terminator for bacteriophage T7 RNA polymerase
>Addgene plasmid #197479 | 1GFP-His-GFP-TEV-cs-ATG3_H262Q | addgene full sequence | sequence record 389148 | Addgene NGS Result
TGGCGAATGGG
[124 nt withheld, positions 12-135]
C
[91 nt withheld, positions 137-227]
A
[49 nt withheld, positions 229-277]
CCTTTGACGTTGGAGTCCACGTTCTTT
[37 nt withheld, positions 305-341]
ACCCTATCTCGGTCTATTCTTTTGATTTATAAGGGATTTTGCCGATTTCGGCCTATTGGTTAAAAAATGA
GCTGATTTAACAAAAATTTAACGCGAATTTTAACAAACTAGTAACGTTTACAATTTCAGGTGGCACTTTT
CGGGGAAATGTGCGCGGAACCCCTATTTGTTTATTTTTCTAAATACATTCAAATATGTATCCGCTCATGA
ATTAATTCTTAGAAAAACTCATCGAGCATCAAATGAAACTGCAATTTATTCATATCAGGATTATCAATAC
CATATTTTTGAAAAAGCCGTTTCTGTAATGAAGGAGAAAACTCACCGAGGCAGTTCCATAGGATGGCAAG
ATCCTGGTATCGGTCTGCGATTCCGACTCGTCCAACATCAATACAACCTATTAATTTCCCCTCGTCAAAA
ATAAGGTTATCAAGTGAGAAATCACCATGAGTGACGACTGAATCCGGTGAGAATGGCAAAAGTTTATGCA
TTTCTTTCCAGACTTGTTCAACAGGCCAGCCATTACGCTCGTCATCAAAATCACTCGCATCAACCAAACC
GTTATTCATTCGTGATTGCGCCTGAGCGAGACGAAATACGCGATCGCTGTTAAAAGGACAATTACAAACA
GGAATCGAATGCAACCGGCGCAGGAACACTGCCAGCGCATCAACAATGTTTTCACCTGAATCAGGATATT
CTTCTAATACCTGGAATGCTGTTTTCCCGGGGATCGCAGTGGTGAGTAACCATGCATCATCAGGAGTACG
GATAAAATGCTTGATGGTCGGAAGAGGCATAAATTCCGTCAGCCAGTTTAGTCTGACCATCTCATCTGTA
ACATCATTGGCAACGCTACCTTTGCCATGTTTCAGAAACAACTCTGGCGCATCGGGCTTCCCATACAATC
GATAGATTGTCGCACCTGATTGCCCGACATTATCGCGAGCCCATTTATACCCATATAAATCAGCATCCAT
GTTGGAATTTAATCGCGGCCTAGAGCAAGACGTTTCCCGTTGAATATGGCTCATAACACCCCTTGTATTA
CTGTTTATGTAAGCAGACAGTTTTATTGTTCATGACCAAAATCCCTTAACGTGAGTTTTCGTTCCACTGA
GCGTCAGACCCCGTAGAAAAGATCAAAGGATCTTCTTGAGATCCTTTTTTTCTGCGCGTAATCTGCTGCT
TGCAAACAAAAAAACCACCGCTACCAGCGGTGGTTTGTTTGCCGGATCAAGAGCTACCAACTCTTTTTCC
GAAGGTAACTGGCTTCAGCAGAGCGCAGATACCAAATACTGTCCTTCTAGTGTAGCCGTAGTTAGGCCAC
CACTTCAAGAACTCTGTAGCACCGCCTACATACCTCGCTCTGCTAATCCTGTTACCAGTGGCTGCTGCCA
GTGGCGATAAGTCGTGTCTTACCGGGTTGGACTCAAGACGATAGTTACCGGATAAGGCGCAGCGGTCGGG
CTGAACGGGGGGTTCGTGCACACAGCCCAGCTTGGAGCGAACGACCTACACCGAACTGAGATACCTACAG
CGTGAGCTATGAGAAAGCGCCACGCTTCCCGAAGGGAGAAAGGCGGACAGGTATCCGGTAAGCGGCAGGG
TCGGAACAGGAGAGCGCACGAGGGAGCTTCCAGGGGGAAACGCCTGGTATCTTTATAGTCCTGTCGGGTT
TCGCCACCTCTGACTTGAGCGTCGATTTTTGTGATGCTCGTCAGGGGGGCGGAGCCTATGGAAAAACGCC
AGCAACGCGGCCTTTTTACGGTTCCTGGCCTTTTGCTGGCCTTTTGCTCACATGTTCTTTCCTGCGTTAT
CCCCTGATTCTGTGGATAACCGTATTACCGCCTTTGAGTGAGCTGATACCGCTCGCCGCAGCCGAACGAC
CGAGCGCAGCGAGTCAGTGAGCGAGGAAGCGGAAGAGCGCCTGATGCGGTATTTTCTCCTTACGCATCTG
TGCGGTATTTCACACCGCAATGGTGCACTCTCAGTACAATCTGCTCTGATGCCGCATAGTTAAGCCAGTA
TACACTCCGCTATCGCTACGTGACTGGGTCATGGCTGCGCCCCGACACCCGCCAACACCCGCTGACGCGC
CCTGACGGGCTTGTCTGCTCCCGGCATCCGCTTACAGACAAGCTGTGACCGTCTCCGGGAGCTGCATGTG
TCAGAGGTTTTCACCGTCATCACCGAAACGCGCGAGGCAGCTGCGGTAAAGCTCATCAGCGTGGTCGTGA
AGCGATTCACAGATGTCTGCCTGTTCATCCGCGTCCAGCTCGTTGAGTTTCTCCAGAAGCGTTAATGTCT
GGCTTCTGATAAAGCGGGCCATGTTAAGGGCGGTTTTTTCCTGTTTGGTCACTGATGCCTCCGTGTAAGG
GGGATTTCTGTTCATGGGGGTAATGATACCGATGAAACGAGAGAGGATGCTCACGATACGGGTTACTGAT
GATGAACATGCCCGGTTACTGGAACGTTGTGAGGGTAAACAACTGGCGGTATGGATGCGGCGGGACCAGA
GAAAAATCACTCAGGGTCAATGCCAGCGCTTCGTTAATACAGATGTAGGTGTTCCACAGGGTAGCCAGCA
GCATCCTGCGATGCAGATCCGGAACATAATGGTGCAGGGCGCTGACTTCCGCGTTTCCAGACTTTACGAA
ACACGGAAACCGAAGACCATTCATGTTGTTGCTCAGGTCGCAGACGTTTTGCAGCAGCAGTCGCTTCACG
TTCGCTCGCGTATCGGTGATTCATTCTGCTAACCAGTAAGGCAACCCCGCCAGCCTAGCCGGGTCCTCAA
CGACAGGAGCACGATCATGCGCACCCGTGGGGCCGCCATGCCGGCGATAATGGCCTGCTTCTCGCCGAAA
CGTTTGGTGGCGGGACCAGTGACGAAGGCTTGAGCGAGGGCGTGCAAGATTCCGAATACCGCAAGCGACA
GGCCGATCATCGTCGCGCTCCAGCGAAAGCGGTCCTCGCCGAAAATGACCCAGAGCGCTGCCGGCACCTG
TCCTACGAGTTGCATGATAAAGAAGACAGTCATAAGTGCGGCGACGATAGTCATGCCCCGCGCCCACCGG
AAGGAGCTGACTGGGTTGAAGGCTCTCAAGGGCATCGGTCGAGATCCCGGTGCCTAATGAGTGAGCTAAC
TTACATTAATTGCGTTGCGCTCACTGCCCGCTTTCCAGTCGGGAAACCTGTCGTGCCAGCTGCATTAATG
AATCGGCCAACGCGCGGGGAGAGGCGGTTTGCGTATTGGGCGCCAGGGTGGTTTTTCTTTTCACCAGTGA
GACGGGCAACAGCTGATTGCCCTTCACCGCCTGGCCCTGAGAGAGTTGCAGCAAGCGGTCCACGCTGGTT
TGCCCCAGCAGGCGAAAATCCTGTTTGATGGTGGTTAACGGCGGGATATAACATGAGCTGTCTTCGGTAT
CGTCGTATCCCACTACCGAGATATCCGCACCAACGCGCAGCCCGGACTCGGTAATGGCGCGCATTGCGCC
CAGCGCCATCTGATCGTTGGCAACCAGCATCGCAGTGGGAACGATACCCTCATTCAGCATTTGCATGGTT
TGTTGAAAACCGGACATGGCACTCCAGTCGCCTTCCCGTTCCGCTATCGGCTGAATTTGATTGCGAGTGA
GATATTTATGCCAGCCAGCCAGACGCAGACGCGCCGAGACAGAACTTAATGGGCCCGCTAACAGCGCGAT
TTGCTGGTGACCCAATGCGACCAGATGCTCCACGCCCAGTCGCGTACCGTCTTCATGGGAGAAAATAATA
CTGTTGATGGGTGTCTGGTCAGAGACATCAAGAAATAACGCCGGAACATTAGTGCAGGCAGCTTCCACAG
CAATGGCATCCTGGTCATCCAGCGGATAGTTAATGATCAGCCCACTGACGCGTTGCGCGAGAAGATTGTG
CACCGCCGCTTTACAGGCTTCGACGCCGCTTCGTTCTACCATCGACACCACCACGCTGGCACCCAGTTGA
TCGGCGCGAGATTTAATCGCCGCGACAATTTGCGACGGCGCGTGCAGGGCCAGACTGGAGGTGGCAACGC
CAATCAGCAACGACTGTTTGCCCGCCAGTTGTTGTGCCACGCGGTTGGGAATGTAATTCAGCTCCGCCAT
CGCCGCTTCCACTTTTTCCCGCGTTTTCGCAGAAACGTGGCTGGCCTGGTTCACCACGCGGGAAACGGTC
TGATAAGAGACACCGGCATACTCTGCGACATCGTATAACGTTACTGGTTTCACATTCACCACCCTGAATT
GACTCTCTTCCGGGCGCTATCATGCCATACCGCGAAAGGTTTTGCGCCATTCGATGGTGTCCGGGATCTC
GACGCTCTCCCTTATGCGACTCCTGCATTAGGAAGCAGCCCAGTAGTAGGTTGAGGCCGTTGAGCACCGC
CGCCGCAAGGAATGGTGCATGCAAGGAGATGGCGCCCAACAGTCCCCCGGCCACGGGGCCTGCCACCATA
CCCACGCCGAAACAAGCGCTCATGAGCCCGAAGTGGCGAGCCCGATCTTCCCCATCGGTGATGTCGGCGA
TATAGGCGCCAGCAACCGCACCTGTGGCGCCGGTGATGCCGGCCACGATGCGTCCGGCGTAGAGGATCGA
GATCTCGATCCCGCGAAATTAATACGACTCACTATAGGGGAATTGTGAGCGGATAACAATTCCCCTCTAG
AAATAATTTTGTTTAACTTTAAGAAGGAGATATACCATGGGTTCTTCTCACCATCACCATCACCATGGTT
CTTCTGTGAGCAAGGGCGAGGAGCTGTTCACCGGGGTGGTGCCCATCCTGGTCGAGCTGGACGGCGACGT
AAACGGCCACAAGTTCAGCGTGCGCGGCGAGGGCGAGGGCGATGCCACCAACGGCAAGCTGACCCTGAAG
TTCATCTGCACCACCGGCAAGCTGCCCGTGCCCTGGCCCACCCTCGTGACCACCCTGACCTACGGCGTGC
AGTGCTTCAGCCGCTACCCCGACCACATGAAGCAGCACGACTTCTTCAAGTCCGCCATGCCCGAAGGCTA
CGTCCAGGAGCGCACCATCTCCTTCAAGGACGACGGCACCTACAAGACCCGCGCCGAGGTGAAGTTCGAG
GGCGACACCCTGGTGAACCGCATCGAGCTGAAGGGCATCGACTTCAAGGAGGACGGCAACATCCTGGGGC
ACAAGCTGGAGTACAACTTCAACAGCCACAACGTCTATATCACGGCCGACAAGCAGAAGAACGGCATCAA
GGCGAACTTCAAGATCCGCCACAACGTCGAGGACGGCAGCGTGCAGCTCGCCGACCACTACCAGCAGAAC
ACCCCCATCGGCGACGGCCCCGTGCTGCTGCCCGACAACCACTACCTGAGCACCCAGTCCAAGCTGAGCA
AAGACCCCAACGAGAAGCGCGATCACATGGTCCTGCTGGAGTTCGTGACCGCCGCCGGGATCACTCTCGG
CATGGACGAGCTGTACAAGGGGATCGAGGAAAACCTGTACTTCCAATCCAATGCAATGCAGAATGTGATT
AATACTGTGAAGGGAAAGGCACTGGAAGTGGCTGAGTACCTGACCCCGGTCCTCAAGGAATCAAAGTTTA
AGGAAACAGGTGTAATTACCCCAGAAGAGTTTGTGGCAGCTGGAGATCACCTAGTCCACCACTGTCCAAC
ATGGCAATGGGCTACAGGGGAAGAATTGAAAGTGAAGGCATACCTACCAACAGGCAAACAATTTTTGGTA
ACCAAAAATGTGCCGTGCTATAAGCGGTGCAAACAGATGGAATATTCAGATGAATTGGAAGCTATCATTG
AAGAAGATGATGGTGATGGCGGATGGGTAGATACATATCACAACACAGGTATTACAGGAATAACGGAAGC
CGTTAAAGAGATCACACTGGAAAATAAGGACAATATAAGGCTTCAAGATTGCTCAGCACTATGTGAAGAG
GAAGAAGATGAAGATGAAGGAGAAGCTGCAGATATGGAAGAATATGAAGAGAGTGGATTGTTGGAAACAG
ATGAGGCTACCCTAGATACAAGGAAAATAGTAGAAGCTTGTAAAGCCAAAACTGATGCTGGCGGTGAAGA
TGCTATTTTGCAAACCAGAACTTATGACCTTTACATCACTTATGATAAATATTACCAGACTCCACGATTA
TGGTTGTTTGGCTATGATGAGCAACGGCAGCCTTTAACAGTTGAGCACATGTATGAAGACATCAGTCAGG
ATCATGTGAAGAAAACAGTGACCATTGAAAATCACCCTCATCTGCCACCACCTCCCATGTGTTCAGTTCA
ACCATGCAGGCATGCTGAGGTGATGAAGAAAATCATTGAGACTGTTGCAGAAGGAGGGGGAGAACTTGGA
GTTCATATGTATCTTCTTATTTTCTTGAAATTTGTACAAGCTGTCATTCCAACAATAGAATATGACTACA
CAAGACACTTCACAATGTAATAATAACATTGGAAGTGGATAACGGATCCGAATTCGAGCGCCGTCGACAA
GCTTGCGGCCGCACTCGAGCACCACCACCACCACCACTGAGATCCGGCTGCTAACAAAGCCCGAAAGGAA
GCTGAGTTGGCTGCTGCCACCGCTGAGCAATAACTAGCATAACCCCTTGGGGCCTCTAAACGGGTCTTGA
GGGGTTTTTTGCTGAAAGGAGGAACTATATCCGGAT
